>Addgene plasmid #141982 | TFORF2236 | addgene full sequence | sequence record 386498 | Addgene NGS Result
TTAATGTAGTCTTATGCAATACTCTTGTAGTCTTGCAACATGGTAACGATGAGTTAGCAACATGCCTTAC
AAGGAGAGAAAAAGCACCGTGCATGCCGATTGGTGGAAGTAAGGTGGTACGATCGTGCCTTATTAGGAAG
GCAACAGACGGGTCTGACATGGATTGGACGAACCACTGAATTGCCGCATTGCAGAGATATTGTATTTAAG
TGCCTAGCTCGATACATAAACGGGTCTCTCTGGTTAGACCAGATCTGAGCCTGGGAGCTCTCTGGCTAAC
TAGGGAACCCACTGCTTAAGCCTCAATAAAGCTTGCCTTGAGTGCTTCAAGTAGTGTGTGCCCGTCTGTT
GTGTGACTCTGGTAACTAGAGATCCCTCAGACCCTTTTAGTCAGTGTGGAAAATCTCTAGCAGTGGCGCC
CGAACAGGGACTTGAAAGCGAAAGGGAAACCAGAGGAGCTCTCTCGACGCAGGACTCGGCTTGCTGAAGC
GCGCACGGCAAGAGGCGAGGGGCGGCGACTGGTGAGTACGCCAAAAATTTTGACTAGCGGAGGCTAGAAG
GAGAGAGATGGGTGCGAGAGCGTCAGTATTAAGCGGGGGAGAATTAGATCGCGATGGGAAAAAATTCGGT
TAAGGCCAGGGGGAAAGAAAAAATATAAATTAAAACATATAGTATGGGCAAGCAGGGAGCTAGAACGATT
CGCAGTTAATCCTGGCCTGTTAGAAACATCAGAAGGCTGTAGACAAATACTGGGACAGCTACAACCATCC
CTTCAGACAGGATCAGAAGAACTTAGATCATTATATAATACAGTAGCAACCCTCTATTGTGTGCATCAAA
GGATAGAGATAAAAGACACCAAGGAAGCTTTAGACAAGATAGAGGAAGAGCAAAACAAAAGTAAGACCAC
CGCACAGCAAGCGGCCGCTGATCTTCAGACCTGGAGGAGGAGATATGAGGGACAATTGGAGAAGTGAATT
ATATAAATATAAAGTAGTAAAAATTGAACCATTAGGAGTAGCACCCACCAAGGCAAAGAGAAGAGTGGTG
CAGAGAGAAAAAAGAGCAGTGGGAATAGGAGCTTTGTTCCTTGGGTTCTTGGGAGCAGCAGGAAGCACTA
TGGGCGCAGCGTCAATGACGCTGACGGTACAGGCCAGACAATTATTGTCTGGTATAGTGCAGCAGCAGAA
CAATTTGCTGAGGGCTATTGAGGCGCAACAGCATCTGTTGCAACTCACAGTCTGGGGCATCAAGCAGCTC
CAGGCAAGAATCCTGGCTGTGGAAAGATACCTAAAGGATCAACAGCTCCTGGGGATTTGGGGTTGCTCTG
GAAAACTCATTTGCACCACTGCTGTGCCTTGGAATGCTAGTTGGAGTAATAAATCTCTGGAACAGATTTG
GAATCACACGACCTGGATGGAGTGGGACAGAGAAATTAACAATTACACAAGCTTAATACACTCCTTAATT
GAAGAATCGCAAAACCAGCAAGAAAAGAATGAACAAGAATTATTGGAATTAGATAAATGGGCAAGTTTGT
GGAATTGGTTTAACATAACAAATTGGCTGTGGTATATAAAATTATTCATAATGATAGTAGGAGGCTTGGT
AGGTTTAAGAATAGTTTTTGCTGTACTTTCTATAGTGAATAGAGTTAGGCAGGGATATTCACCATTATCG
TTTCAGACCCACCTCCCAACCCCGAGGGGACCCATGCATTGCATCTCAATTAGTCAGCAACCAGGTGTGG
AAAGTCCCCAGGCTCCCCAGCAGGCAGAAGTATGCAAAGCATGCGTCTCAATTAGTCAGCAACCATAGTC
CCGCCCCTAACTCCGCCCATCCCGCCCCTAACTCCGCCCAGTTCCGCCCATTCTCCGCCCCATGGCTGAC
TAATTTTTTTTATTTATGCAGAGGCCGAGGCCGCCTCGGCCTCTGAGCTATTCCAGAAGTAGTGAGGAGG
CTTTTTTGGAGGCCTAGGCTTTTGCAAAAAGCTTTCTAGAGGTACCACCGGAGCTTACCATGACCGAGTA
CAAGCCCACGGTGCGCCTCGCCACCCGCGACGACGTCCCCAGGGCCGTACGCACCCTCGCCGCCGCGTTC
GCCGACTACCCCGCCACGCGCCACACCGTCGATCCGGACCGCCACATCGAGCGGGTCACCGAGCTGCAAG
AACTCTTCCTCACGCGCGTCGGGCTCGACATCGGCAAGGTGTGGGTCGCGGACGACGGCGCCGCCGTGGC
GGTCTGGACCACGCCGGAGAGCGTCGAAGCGGGGGCGGTGTTCGCCGAGATCGGCCCGCGCATGGCCGAG
TTGAGCGGTTCCCGGCTGGCCGCGCAGCAACAGATGGAAGGCCTCCTGGCGCCGCACCGGCCCAAGGAGC
CCGCGTGGTTCCTGGCCACCGTCGGCGTCTCGCCCGACCACCAGGGCAAGGGTCTGGGCAGCGCCGTCGT
GCTCCCCGGAGTGGAGGCGGCCGAGCGCGCCGGGGTGCCCGCCTTCCTGGAGACCTCCGCGCCCCGCAAC
CTCCCCTTCTACGAGCGGCTCGGCTTCACCGTCACCGCCGACGTCGAGGTGCCCGAAGGACCGCGCACCT
GGTGCATGACCCGCAAGCCCGGTGCCAGTTAACGAATTCTAGATCTTGAGACAAATGGCAGTATTCATCC
ACAATTTTAAAAGAAAAGGGGGGATTGGGGGGTACAGTGCAGGGGAAAGAATAGTAGACATAATAGCAAC
AGACATACAAACTAAAGAATTACAAAAACAAATTACAAAAATTCAAAATTTTCGGGTTTATTACAGGGAC
AGCAGAGATCCACTTTGGCGCCGGCTCGAGGCCTGCAGGTGCAAAGATGGATAAAGTTTTAAACAGAGAG
GAATCTTTGCAGCTAATGGACCTTCTAGGTCTTGAAAGGAGTGGGAATTGGCTCCGGTGCCCGTCAGTGG
GCAGAGCGCACATCGCCCACAGTCCCCGAGAAGTTGGGGGGAGGGGTCGGCAATTGAACCGGTGCCTAGA
GAAGGTGGCGCGGGGTAAACTGGGAAAGTGATGTCGTGTACTGGCTCCGCCTTTTTCCCGAGGGTGGGGG
AGAACCGTATATAAGTGCAGTAGTCGCCGTGAACGTTCTTTTTCGCAACGGGTTTGCCGCCAGAACACAG
GTAAGTGCCGTGTGTGGTTCCCGCGGGCCTGGCCTCTTTACGGGTTATGGCCCTTGCGTGCCTTGAATTA
CTTCCACCTGGCTGCAGTACGTGATTCTTGATCCCGAGCTTCGGGTTGGAAGTGGGTGGGAGAGTTCGAG
GCCTTGCGCTTAAGGAGCCCCTTCGCCTCGTGCTTGAGTTGAGGCCTGGCCTGGGCGCTGGGGCCGCCGC
GTGCGAATCTGGTGGCACCTTCGCGCCTGTCTCGCTGCTTTCGATAAGTCTCTAGCCATTTAAAATTTTT
GATGACCTGCTGCGACGCTTTTTTTCTGGCAAGATAGTCTTGTAAATGCGGGCCAAGATCTGCACACTGG
TATTTCGGTTTTTGGGGCCGCGGGCGGCGACGGGGCCCGTGCGTCCCAGCGCACATGTTCGGCGAGGCGG
GGCCTGCGAGCGCGGCCACCGAGAATCGGACGGGGGTAGTCTCAAGCTGGCCGGCCTGCTCTGGTGCCTG
GCCTCGCGCCGCCGTGTATCGCCCCGCCCTGGGCGGCAAGGCTGGCCCGGTCGGCACCAGTTGCGTGAGC
GGAAAGATGGCCGCTTCCCGGCCCTGCTGCAGGGAGCTCAAAATGGAGGACGCGGCGCTCGGGAGAGCGG
GCGGGTGAGTCACCCACACAAAGGAAAAGGGCCTTTCCGTCCTCAGCCGTCGCTTCATGTGACTCCACGG
AGTACCGGGCGCCGTCCAGGCACCTCGATTAGTTCTCGAGCTTTTGGAGTACGTCGTCTTTAGGTTGGGG
GGAGGGGTTTTATGCGATGGAGTTTCCCCACACTGAGTGGGTGGAGACTGAAGTTAGGCCAGCTTGGCAC
TTGATGTAATTCTCCTTGGAATTTGCCCTTTTTGAGTTTGGATCTTGGTTCATTCTCAAGCCTCAGACAG
TGGTTCAAAGTTTTTTTCTTCCATTTCAGGTGTCGTGAGGCTAGCACCGCCACCATGTTTGACGACTTCT
CAGAAGGCAGAGAGTGTGTCAACTGTGGGGCTATGTCCACCCCGCTCTGGAGGCGAGATGGGACGGGTCA
CTATCTGTGCAACGCCTGCGGCCTCTACCACAAGATGAACGGCATCAACCGGCCGCTCATCAAGCCTCAG
CGCCGGCTGTCCGCCTCCCGCCGAGTGGGCCTCTCCTGTGCCAACTGCCAGACCACCACCACCACGCTGT
GGCGCCGCAATGCGGAGGGCGAGCCTGTGTGCAATGCCTGCGGCCTCTACATGAAGCTCCACGGGGTCCC
CAGGCCTCTTGCAATGCGGAAAGAGGGGATCCAAACCAGAAAACGGAAGCCCAAGAACCTGAATAAATCT
AAGACACCAGCAGCTCCTTCAGGCAGTGAGAGCCTTCCTCCCGCCAGCGGTGCTTCCAGCAACTCCAGCA
ACGCCACCACCAGCAGCAGCGAGGAGATGCGTCCCATCAAGACGGAGCCTGGCCTGTCATCTCACTACGG
GCACAGCAGCTCCGTGTCCCAGACGTTCTCAGTCAGTGCGATGTCTGGCCATGGGCCCTCCATCCACCCT
GTCCTCTCGGCCCTGAAGCTCTCCCCACAAGGCTATGCGTCTCCCGTCAGCCAGTCTCCACAGACCAGCT
CCAAGCAGGACTCTTGGAACAGCCTGGTCTTGGCCGACAGTCACGGGGACATAATCACTGCGTAGTAATG
AACTAGTCCGTAACTTGAAAGTATTTCGATTTCTTGGCTTTATATATCTTGTGGAAAGGACGACGAACAA
GCGCTCCTGGCATAGTGACGCGTTAAGTCGACAATCAACCTCTGGATTACAAAATTTGTGAAAGATTGAC
TGGTATTCTTAACTATGTTGCTCCTTTTACGCTATGTGGATACGCTGCTTTAATGCCTTTGTATCATGCT
ATTGCTTCCCGTATGGCTTTCATTTTCTCCTCCTTGTATAAATCCTGGTTGCTGTCTCTTTATGAGGAGT
TGTGGCCCGTTGTCAGGCAACGTGGCGTGGTGTGCACTGTGTTTGCTGACGCAACCCCCACTGGTTGGGG
CATTGCCACCACCTGTCAGCTCCTTTCCGGGACTTTCGCTTTCCCCCTCCCTATTGCCACGGCGGAACTC
ATCGCCGCCTGCCTTGCCCGCTGCTGGACAGGGGCTCGGCTGTTGGGCACTGACAATTCCGTGGTGTTGT
CGGGGAAATCATCGTCCTTTCCTTGGCTGCTCGCCTGTGTTGCCACCTGGATTCTGCGCGGGACGTCCTT
CTGCTACGTCCCTTCGGCCCTCAATCCAGCGGACCTTCCTTCCCGCGGCCTGCTGCCGGCTCTGCGGCCT
CTTCCGCGTCTTCGCCTTCGCCCTCAGACGAGTCGGATCTCCCTTTGGGCCGCCTCCCCGCGTCGACTTT
AAGACCAATGACTTACAAGGCAGCTGTAGATCTTAGCCACTTTTTAAAAGAAAAGGGGGGACTGGAAGGG
CTAATTCACTCCCAACGAAGACAAGATCTGCTTTTTGCTTGTACTGGGTCTCTCTGGTTAGACCAGATCT
GAGCCTGGGAGCTCTCTGGCTAACTAGGGAACCCACTGCTTAAGCCTCAATAAAGCTTGCCTTGAGTGCT
TCAAGTAGTGTGTGCCCGTCTGTTGTGTGACTCTGGTAACTAGAGATCCCTCAGACCCTTTTAGTCAGTG
TGGAAAATCTCTAGCAGTACGTATAGTAGTTCATGTCATCTTATTATTCAGTATTTATAACTTGCAAAGA
AATGAATATCAGAGAGTGAGAGGAACTTGTTTATTGCAGCTTATAATGGTTACAAATAAAGCAATAGCAT
CACAAATTTCACAAATAAAGCATTTTTTTCACTGCATTCTAGTTGTGGTTTGTCCAAACTCATCAATGTA
TCTTATCATGTCTGGCTCTAGCTATCCCGCCCCTAACTCCGCCCATCCCGCCCCTAACTCCGCCCAGTTC
CGCCCATTCTCCGCCCCATGGCTGACTAATTTTTTTTATTTATGCAGAGGCCGAGGCCGCCTCGGCCTCT
GAGCTATTCCAGAAGTAGTGAGGAGGCTTTTTTGGAGGCCTAGGGACGTACCCAATTCGCCCTATAGTGA
GTCGTATTACGCGCGCTCACTGGCCGTCGTTTTACAACGTCGTGACTGGGAAAACCCTGGCGTTACCCAA
CTTAATCGCCTTGCAGCACATCCCCCTTTCGCCAGCTGGCGTAATAGCGAAGAGGCCCGCACCGATCGCC
CTTCCCAACAGTTGCGCAGCCTGAATGGCGAATGGG
[124 nt withheld, positions 6407-6530]
C
[91 nt withheld, positions 6532-6622]
A
[49 nt withheld, positions 6624-6672]
CCTTTGACGTTGGAGTCCACGTTCTTT
[37 nt withheld, positions 6700-6736]
ACCCTATCTCGGTCTATTCTTTTGATTTATAAGGGATTTTGCCGATTTCGGCCTATTGGTTAAAAAATGA
GCTGATTTAACAAAAATTTAACGCGAATTTTAACAAAATATTAACGCTTACAATTTAGGTGGCACTTTTC
GGGGAAATGTGCGCGGAACCCCTATTTGTTTATTTTTCTAAATACATTCAAATATGTATCCGCTCATGAG
ACAATAACCCTGATAAATGCTTCAATAATATTGAAAAAGGAAGAGTATGAGTATTCAACATTTCCGTGTC
GCCCTTATTCCCTTTTTTGCGGCATTTTGCCTTCCTGTTTTTGCTCACCCAGAAACGCTGGTGAAAGTAA
AAGATGCTGAAGATCAGTTGGGTGCACGAGTGGGTTACATCGAACTGGATCTCAACAGCGGTAAGATCCT
TGAGAGTTTTCGCCCCGAAGAACGTTTTCCAATGATGAGCACTTTTAAAGTTCTGCTATGTGGCGCGGTA
TTATCCCGTATTGACGCCGGGCAAGAGCAACTCGGTCGCCGCATACACTATTCTCAGAATGACTTGGTTG
AGTACTCACCAGTCACAGAAAAGCATCTTACGGATGGCATGACAGTAAGAGAATTATGCAGTGCTGCCAT
AACCATGAGTGATAACACTGCGGCCAACTTACTTCTGACAACGATCGGAGGACCGAAGGAGCTAACCGCT
TTTTTGCACAACATGGGGGATCATGTAACTCGCCTTGATCGTTGGGAACCGGAGCTGAATGAAGCCATAC
CAAACGACGAGCGTGACACCACGATGCCTGTAGCAATGGCAACAACGTTGCGCAAACTATTAACTGGCGA
ACTACTTACTCTAGCTTCCCGGCAACAATTAATAGACTGGATGGAGGCGGATAAAGTTGCAGGACCACTT
CTGCGCTCGGCCCTTCCGGCTGGCTGGTTTATTGCTGATAAATCTGGAGCCGGTGAGCGTGGGTCTCGCG
GTATCATTGCAGCACTGGGGCCAGATGGTAAGCCCTCCCGTATCGTAGTTATCTACACGACGGGGAGTCA
GGCAACTATGGATGAACGAAATAGACAGATCGCTGAGATAGGTGCCTCACTGATTAAGCATTGGTAACTG
TCAGACCAAGTTTACTCATATATACTTTAGATTGATTTAAAACTTCATTTTTAATTTAAAAGGATCTAGG
TGAAGATCCTTTTTGATAATCTCATGACCAAAATCCCTTAACGTGAGTTTTCGTTCCACTGAGCGTCAGA
CCCCGTAGAAAAGATCAAAGGATCTTCTTGAGATCCTTTTTTTCTGCGCGTAATCTGCTGCTTGCAAACA
AAAAAACCACCGCTACCAGCGGTGGTTTGTTTGCCGGATCAAGAGCTACCAACTCTTTTTCCGAAGGTAA
CTGGCTTCAGCAGAGCGCAGATACCAAATACTGTTCTTCTAGTGTAGCCGTAGTTAGGCCACCACTTCAA
GAACTCTGTAGCACCGCCTACATACCTCGCTCTGCTAATCCTGTTACCAGTGGCTGCTGCCAGTGGCGAT
AAGTCGTGTCTTACCGGGTTGGACTCAAGACGATAGTTACCGGATAAGGCGCAGCGGTCGGGCTGAACGG
GGGGTTCGTGCACACAGCCCAGCTTGGAGCGAACGACCTACACCGAACTGAGATACCTACAGCGTGAGCT
ATGAGAAAGCGCCACGCTTCCCGAAGGGAGAAAGGCGGACAGGTATCCGGTAAGCGGCAGGGTCGGAACA
GGAGAGCGCACGAGGGAGCTTCCAGGGGGAAACGCCTGGTATCTTTATAGTCCTGTCGGGTTTCGCCACC
TCTGACTTGAGCGTCGATTTTTGTGATGCTCGTCAGGGGGGCGGAGCCTATGGAAAAACGCCAGCAACGC
GGCCTTTTTACGGTTCCTGGCCTTTTGCTGGCCTTTTGCTCACATGTTCTTTCCTGCGTTATCCCCTGAT
TCTGTGGATAACCGTATTACCGCCTTTGAGTGAGCTGATACCGCTCGCCGCAGCCGAACGACCGAGCGCA
GCGAGTCAGTGAGCGAGGAAGCGGAAGAGCGCCCAATACGCAAACCGCCTCTCCCCGCGCGTTGGCCGAT
TCATTAATGCAGCTGGCACGACAGGTTTCCCGACTGGAAAGCGGGCAGTGAGCGCAACGCAATTAATGTG
AGTTAGCTCACTCATTAGGCACCCCAGGCTTTACACTTTATGCTTCCGGCTCGTATGTTGTGTGGAATTG
TGAGCGGATAACAATTTCACACAGGAAACAGCTATGACCATGATTACGCCAAGCGCGCAATTAACCCTCA
CTAAAGGGAACAAAAGCTGGAGCTGCAAGC
Features (pLannotate 1.2.2; 31 found; start..end, strand, type, name):
      5..231     +  promoter       RSV promoter: Rous sarcoma virus enhancer/promoter
    232..412     +  LTR            5' LTR (truncated): truncated 5' long terminal repeat (LTR) from HIV-1
    459..584     +  misc_feature   HIV-1 Ψ: packaging signal of human immunodeficiency virus type 1
    568..931     +  CDS            HIV-1 gag (fragment): gag protein from human immunodeficiency virus 1; gag
   1077..1310    +  misc_feature   RRE: The Rev response element (RRE) of HIV-1 allows for Rev-dependent mRNA export from the nucleus to the cytoplasm.
   1687..1713    +  CDS            Rev (fragment): human immunodeficiency virus 1 (HIV-1) Rev protein; rev; enhances nuclear export of unspliced and incompletely spliced viral mRNAs
   1720..1743    +  promoter       SV40 promoter (fragment): SV40 early promoter
   1744..1815    +  promoter       SV40 promoter (fragment): SV40 enhancer and early promoter
   1839..1974    +  rep_origin     SV40 ori: SV40 origin of replication
   2020..2616    +  CDS            PuroR (fragment): puromycin N-acetyltransferase; pac from Streptomyces; confers resistance to puromycin
   2665..2782    +  misc_feature   cPPT/CTS: central polypurine tract and central termination sequence of HIV-1
   2847..2913    +  CDS            small t antigen (fragment): SV40 (simian virus 40) small t antigen
   2920..4098    +  promoter       EF-1α promoter: strong constitutive promoter for human elongation factor EF-1α
   4115..4822    +  CDS            GATA4 (fragment): GATA4_HUMAN - Experimental evidence at protein level: Swiss-Prot protein existence level 1. Transcriptional activator that binds to the consensus sequence 5'-AGATAG-3' and plays a key role in cardiac development and function (PubMed:24000169, PubMed:27984724). In cooperation with TBX5, it binds to cardiac super-enhancers and promotes cardiomyocyte gene expression, while it downregulates endocardial and endothelial gene expression (PubMed:27984724). Involved in bone morphogenetic protein (BMP)-mediated induction of cardiac-specific gene expression. Binds to BMP response element (BMPRE) DNA sequ
   4838..4891    +  promoter       U6 promoter (fragment): RNA polymerase III promoter for human U6 snRNA
   4933..5521    +  misc_feature   WPRE: woodchuck hepatitis virus posttranscriptional regulatory element
   5572..5591    +  misc_feature   cPPT/CTS (fragment): central polypurine tract and central termination sequence of HIV-1
   5593..5826    +  LTR            3' LTR (ΔU3): self-inactivating 3' long terminal repeat (LTR) from HIV-1
   5904..6025    +  polyA_signal   SV40 poly(A) signal: SV40 polyadenylation signal
   6065..6200    +  rep_origin     SV40 ori: SV40 origin of replication
   6221..6239    -  promoter       T7 promoter: promoter for bacteriophage T7 RNA polymerase
   6247..6402    +  CDS            lacZα (fragment): LacZα fragment of β-galactosidase; lacZ fragment
   6407..6835    +  rep_origin     f1 ori (sequence partly withheld): f1 bacteriophage origin of replication; arrow indicates direction of (+) strand synthesis
   6888..6992    +  promoter       AmpR promoter: bla
   6993..7853    +  CDS            AmpR: β-lactamase; bla; confers resistance to ampicillin, carbenicillin, and related antibiotics
   8024..8612    +  rep_origin     ori: high-copy-number ColE1/pMB1/pBR322/pUC origin of replication
   8795..8887    +  CDS            lacI (fragment): lac repressor; lacI; The lac repressor binds to the lac operator to inhibit transcription in E. coli. This inhibition can be relieved by adding lactose or isopropyl-β-D-thiogalactopyranoside (IPTG).
   8900..8921    +  protein_bind   CAP binding site: CAP binding activates transcription in the presence of cAMP. E. coli catabolite activator protein
   8936..8966    +  promoter       lac promoter: promoter for the E. coli lac operon
   8974..8990    +  protein_bind   lac operator: The lac repressor binds to the lac operator to inhibit transcription in E. coli. This inhibition can be relieved by adding lactose or isopropyl-β-D-thiogalactopyranoside (IPTG). lac repressor encoded by lacI
   9035..9053    +  promoter       T3 promoter: promoter for bacteriophage T3 RNA polymerase
