[The description below was written by a language model from this plasmid's Addgene catalogue record and pLannotate feature annotations shown in this document.]
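Description:
TFORF2236 is a third-generation-style, self-inactivating HIV-1 lentiviral expression plasmid built on the pLX_TRC317 backbone. It carries a human GATA4 open reading frame for overexpression in mammalian cells. In bacteria it is maintained through a high-copy ColE1/pUC-type origin and selected with ampicillin via the β-lactamase gene. An f1 origin and remnants of a lac/lacZα cloning region flanked by T7 and T3 promoters are also present in the backbone. The depositor notes a risk of recombination, as is common for plasmids with LTR repeats.

The viral genome is transcribed from an RSV promoter fused to a truncated 5' LTR. This is followed by the Ψ packaging signal with a gag fragment, the Rev response element for nuclear export of the full-length RNA, and a cPPT/CTS element. The genome ends in a ΔU3 3' LTR, which disables LTR promoter activity after integration, with an SV40 polyadenylation signal downstream. Two expression units sit between the LTRs. An SV40 early promoter drives puromycin N-acetyltransferase for selection of transduced cells, and the constitutive EF-1α promoter drives the GATA4 ORF. A WPRE downstream enhances transcript expression. The insert is listed at about 0.8 kb and is annotated as a GATA4 fragment, consistent with the shorter transcript isoform cited by the depositor rather than the canonical full-length protein. GATA4 is a transcriptional activator with a key role in cardiac development.

The plasmid belongs to a barcoded transcription factor ORF collection. Each construct carries a unique 24-bp barcode that allows the transcription factor to be identified in pooled overexpression screens, such as directed differentiation screens. The barcode is not annotated in the feature table.
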