Addgene plasmid #141982: TFORF2236
Purpose: Lentiviral vector for overexpressing transcription factor ORFs with unique 24-bp barcodes. Barcodes facilitate identification of transcription factors in pooled screens.
Depositing lab: Feng Zhang. Depositing organization: Broad Institute. Publication: A transcription factor atlas of directed differentiation. Joung J, Ma S, Tay T, Geiger-Schuller KR, Kirchgatterer PC, Verdine VK, Guo B, Arias-Garcia MA, Allen WE, Singh A, Kuksenko O, Abudayyeh OO, Gootenberg JS, Fu Z, Macrae RK, Buenrostro JD, Regev A, Zhang F. Cell. 2023 Jan 5;186(1):209-229.e26. doi: 10.1016/j.cell.2022.11.026. PubMed 36608654.
Backbone
  Vector backbone: pLX_TRC317
  Backbone manufacturer: Broad Institute Genetic Perturbation Platform
  Backbone size w/o insert (bp): 8264
  Vector type: Mammalian Expression, Lentiviral
  Selectable markers: Puromycin
Growth in bacteria
  Bacterial resistance: Ampicillin, 100 μg/mL
  Growth temperature: 37°C
  Growth strain: NEB Stable
  Copy number: High Copy
Gene/Insert
  Gene/Insert name: GATA4
  Species: H. sapiens (human)
  Insert size (bp): 812
  Entrez Gene: GATA4 (a.k.a. ASD2, TACHD, TOF, VSD1)
  Promoter: EF1a
  Cloning method: Unknown
  Sequencing primers: 5′ GGGTGGAGACTGAAGTTAGGCCAG; 3′ CACATAGCGTAAAAGGAGCAACATAG
Terms and licenses: Academic/Nonprofit Terms; Industry Terms: Not Available to Industry
Depositor comments: NM_001308094,ENST00000528712 . The transcription factor ORF portion of this plasmid was synthesized by Genewiz. Please test multiple small colonies in case of plasmid recombination. To make this collection available in a timely manner, a portion of this collection was not fully sequenced by Addgene. If an Addgene verified full plasmid sequence is not available, please contact us prior to placing an order to request the full sequence.
How to cite: TFORF2236 was a gift from Feng Zhang (Addgene plasmid # 141982 ; http://n2t.net/addgene:141982 ; RRID:Addgene_141982)
