>Addgene plasmid #141982 | TFORF2236 | depositor partial sequence | sequence record 278083 | Insert
ACCGCCACCATGTTTGACGACTTCTCAGAAGGCAGAGAGTGTGTCAACTGTGGGGCTATGTCCACCCCGC
TCTGGAGGCGAGATGGGACGGGTCACTATCTGTGCAACGCCTGCGGCCTCTACCACAAGATGAACGGCAT
CAACCGGCCGCTCATCAAGCCTCAGCGCCGGCTGTCCGCCTCCCGCCGAGTGGGCCTCTCCTGTGCCAAC
TGCCAGACCACCACCACCACGCTGTGGCGCCGCAATGCGGAGGGCGAGCCTGTGTGCAATGCCTGCGGCC
TCTACATGAAGCTCCACGGGGTCCCCAGGCCTCTTGCAATGCGGAAAGAGGGGATCCAAACCAGAAAACG
GAAGCCCAAGAACCTGAATAAATCTAAGACACCAGCAGCTCCTTCAGGCAGTGAGAGCCTTCCTCCCGCC
AGCGGTGCTTCCAGCAACTCCAGCAACGCCACCACCAGCAGCAGCGAGGAGATGCGTCCCATCAAGACGG
AGCCTGGCCTGTCATCTCACTACGGGCACAGCAGCTCCGTGTCCCAGACGTTCTCAGTCAGTGCGATGTC
TGGCCATGGGCCCTCCATCCACCCTGTCCTCTCGGCCCTGAAGCTCTCCCCACAAGGCTATGCGTCTCCC
GTCAGCCAGTCTCCACAGACCAGCTCCAAGCAGGACTCTTGGAACAGCCTGGTCTTGGCCGACAGTCACG
GGGACATAATCACTGCGTAGTAATGAACTAGTCCGTAACTTGAAAGTATTTCGATTTCTTGGCTTTATAT
ATCTTGTGGAAAGGACGACGAACAAGCGCTCCTGGCATAGTG
