>Addgene plasmid #141982 | TFORF2236 | depositor partial sequence | sequence record 278084 | Barcode
CGAACAAGCGCTCCTGGCATAGTG
